Addgene plasmid #154192: pMAL-p2x-LanCL2
Purpose: To express MBP-LanCL2 in bacterial cells
Depositing lab: Wilfred van der Donk. Depositing organization: University of Illinois at Urbana-Champaign. Publication: LanCLs add glutathione to dehydroamino acids generated at phosphorylated sites in the proteome. Lai KY, Galan SRG, Zeng Y, Zhou TH, He C, Raj R, Riedl J, Liu S, Chooi KP, Garg N, Zeng M, Jones LH, Hutchings GJ, Mohammed S, Nair SK, Chen J, Davis BG, van der Donk WA. Cell. 2021 Apr 27. pii: S0092-8674(21)00436-0. doi: 10.1016/j.cell.2021.04.001. PubMed 33932340.
Backbone
  Vector backbone: pMAL-p2x
  Vector type: Bacterial Expression
Growth in bacteria
  Bacterial resistance: Ampicillin, 100 μg/mL
  Growth temperature: 37°C
  Growth strain: DH5alpha
  Copy number: Low Copy
Gene/Insert
  Gene/Insert name: LanCL2 (alt name: LanC-like protein 2)
  Species: H. sapiens (human)
  Insert size (bp): 1350
  Tag / fusion protein: Maltose binding protein (MBP) (N terminal on insert)
  Cloning method: Gibson Cloning
  Sequencing primers: 5′ 5'-GGTCGTCAGACTGTCGATGAAGCC-3'
Terms and licenses: Academic/Nonprofit Terms; Industry Terms: Not Available to Industry
How to cite: pMAL-p2x-LanCL2 was a gift from Wilfred van der Donk (Addgene plasmid # 154192 ; http://n2t.net/addgene:154192 ; RRID:Addgene_154192)
