[The description below was written by a language model from this plasmid's Addgene catalogue record and pLannotate feature annotations shown in this document.]
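Description:
pMAL-p2x-LanCL2 is a bacterial expression plasmid of about 8 kb that produces human LanC-like protein 2 (LanCL2) fused at its N terminus to E. coli maltose binding protein (MBP). It is built on the pMAL-p2x backbone, with the 1350 bp LanCL2 coding sequence inserted by Gibson cloning downstream of the malE gene. It replicates in E. coli from a pBR322/ColE1-type origin. The adjacent rop gene and bom region are retained, consistent with its listing as a low-copy plasmid. Selection is through the β-lactamase (AmpR) gene, which confers ampicillin resistance. An M13 phage origin is also present and allows single-stranded DNA to be produced with helper phage.

Expression of the fusion is driven by the strong hybrid tac promoter, which is controlled by a lac operator. The plasmid carries its own lacI gene under the lacIq promoter, so abundant repressor keeps transcription off until IPTG is added. Downstream of the LanCL2 open reading frame lie a residual lacZα fragment from the parental polylinker region and the rrnB T1 and T2 terminators, which stop transcription before the resistance gene. The "p" series of pMAL vectors normally includes the malE signal sequence for periplasmic export. The automated annotation, however, labels the MBP feature as a signal-less cytosolic form, so the record does not clearly settle where the fusion localises.

The MBP tag generally improves the solubility of the passenger protein and allows affinity purification on amylose resin. The construct's stated purpose is to express MBP-LanCL2 in bacteria. It is associated with work showing that LanCL proteins add glutathione to dehydroamino acids in proteins.
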