Features (pLannotate 1.2.2; 19 found; start..end, strand, type, name):
    495..516     +  protein_bind   CAP binding site: CAP binding activates transcription in the presence of cAMP. E. coli catabolite activator protein
    535..552     +  promoter       tet promoter (fragment): E. coli promoter for tetracycline efflux protein gene
    725..753     +  promoter       tac promoter: strong E. coli promoter; hybrid between the trp and lac UV5 promoters
    761..777     +  protein_bind   lac operator: The lac repressor binds to the lac operator to inhibit transcription in E. coli. This inhibition can be relieved by adding lactose or isopropyl-β-D-thiogalactopyranoside (IPTG). lac repressor encoded by lacI
    847..1947    +  CDS            MBP: maltose binding protein from E. coli; malE (mutated); This version of the gene does not encode a signal sequence, so MBP will remain in the cytosol.
   2020..3369    +  CDS            LANCL2: LANC2_HUMAN - Also known as GPR69B, TASP. Experimental evidence at protein level: Swiss-Prot protein existence level 1. Necessary for abscisic acid (ABA) binding on the cell membrane and activation of the ABA signaling pathway in granulocytes. From Homo sapiens (Human).
   3395..3549    +  CDS            lacZα (fragment): LacZα fragment of β-galactosidase; lacZ fragment
   3642..3757    +  ncRNA          5S rRNA: Accession: RF00001 - 5S ribosomal RNA
   3761..3847    +  terminator     rrnB T1 terminator: Escherichia coli rrnB; transcription terminator T1 from the E. coli rrnB gene
   3939..3966    +  terminator     rrnB T2 terminator: transcription terminator T2 from the E. coli rrnB gene
   3985..4076    +  promoter       AmpR promoter: bla
   4077..4937    +  CDS            AmpR: β-lactamase; bla; confers resistance to ampicillin, carbenicillin, and related antibiotics
   4979..5492    -  rep_origin     M13 ori (sequence partly withheld): M13 bacteriophage origin of replication; arrow indicates direction of (+) strand synthesis
   5603..6191    +  rep_origin     ori: high-copy-number ColE1/pMB1/pBR322/pUC origin of replication
   6377..6519    -  misc_feature   bom: basis of mobility region from pBR322
   6621..6812    -  CDS            rop: Rop protein, which maintains plasmids at low copy number; rop
   6829..7209    +  CDS            YPB1_ECOLX: Protein predicted: Swiss-Prot protein existence level 4. From Escherichia coli.
   7308..7385    +  promoter       lacIq promoter: lacI (mutant); In the lacIq allele, a single base change in the promoter boosts expression of the lacI gene about 10-fold.
   7386..482     +  CDS            lacI (across the origin): lac repressor; lacI; The lac repressor binds to the lac operator to inhibit transcription in E. coli. This inhibition can be relieved by adding lactose or isopropyl-β-D-thiogalactopyranoside (IPTG).
>Addgene plasmid #154192 | pMAL-p2x-LanCL2 | addgene full sequence | sequence record 305773 | Addgene NGS Result
GGCATAAATATCTCACTCGCAATCAAATTCAGCCGATAGCGGAACGGGAAGGCGACTGGAGTGCCATGTC
CGGTTTTCAACAAACCATGCAAATGCTGAATGAGGGCATCGTTCCCACTGCGATGCTGGTTGCCAACGAT
CAGATGGCGCTGGGCGCAATGCGCGCCATTACCGAGTCCGGGCTGCGCGTTGGTGCGGATATCTCAGTAG
TGGGATACGACGATACCGAAGACAGCTCATGTTATATCCCGCCGTTAACCACCATCAAACAGGATTTTCG
CCTGCTGGGGCAAACCAGCGTGGACCGCTTGCTGCAACTCTCTCAGGGCCAGGCGGTGAAGGGCAATCAG
CTGTTGCCCGTCTCACTGGTGAAAAGAAAAACCACCCTGGCGCCCAATACGCAAACCGCCTCTCCCCGCG
CGTTGGCCGATTCATTAATGCAGCTGGCACGACAGGTTTCCCGACTGGAAAGCGGGCAGTGAGCGCAACG
CAATTAATGTAAGTTAGCTCACTCATTAGGCACAATTCTCATGTTTGACAGCTTATCATCGACTGCACGG
TGCACCAATGCTTCTGGCGTCAGGCAGCCATCGGAAGCTGTGGTATGGCTGTGCAGGTCGTAAATCACTG
CATAATTCGTGTCGCTCAAGGCGCACTCCCGTTCTGGATAATGTTTTTTGCGCCGACATCATAACGGTTC
TGGCAAATATTCTGAAATGAGCTGTTGACAATTAATCATCGGCTCGTATAATGTGTGGAATTGTGAGCGG
ATAACAATTTCACACAGGAAACAGCCAGTCCGTTTAGGTGTTTTCACGAGCACTTCACCAACAAGGACCA
TAGCATATGAAAATCGAAGAAGGTAAACTGGTAATCTGGATTAACGGCGATAAAGGCTATAACGGTCTCG
CTGAAGTCGGTAAGAAATTCGAGAAAGATACCGGAATTAAAGTCACCGTTGAGCATCCGGATAAACTGGA
AGAGAAATTCCCACAGGTTGCGGCAACTGGCGATGGCCCTGACATTATCTTCTGGGCACACGACCGCTTT
GGTGGCTACGCTCAATCTGGCCTGTTGGCTGAAATCACCCCGGACAAAGCGTTCCAGGACAAGCTGTATC
CGTTTACCTGGGATGCCGTACGTTACAACGGCAAGCTGATTGCTTACCCGATCGCTGTTGAAGCGTTATC
GCTGATTTATAACAAAGATCTGCTGCCGAACCCGCCAAAAACCTGGGAAGAGATCCCGGCGCTGGATAAA
GAACTGAAAGCGAAAGGTAAGAGCGCGCTGATGTTCAACCTGCAAGAACCGTACTTCACCTGGCCGCTGA
TTGCTGCTGACGGGGGTTATGCGTTCAAGTATGAAAACGGCAAGTACGACATTAAAGACGTGGGCGTGGA
TAACGCTGGCGCGAAAGCGGGTCTGACCTTCCTGGTTGACCTGATTAAAAACAAACACATGAATGCAGAC
ACCGATTACTCCATCGCAGAAGCTGCCTTTAATAAAGGCGAAACAGCGATGACCATCAACGGCCCGTGGG
CATGGTCCAACATCGACACCAGCAAAGTGAATTATGGTGTAACGGTACTGCCGACCTTCAAGGGTCAACC
ATCCAAACCGTTCGTTGGCGTGCTGAGCGCAGGTATTAACGCCGCCAGTCCGAACAAAGAGCTGGCAAAA
GAGTTCCTCGAAAACTATCTGCTGACTGATGAAGGTCTGGAAGCGGTTAATAAAGACAAACCGCTGGGTG
CCGTAGCGCTGAAGTCTTACGAGGAAGAGTTGGCGAAAGATCCACGTATTGCCGCCACTATGGAAAACGC
CCAGAAAGGTGAAATCATGCCGAACATCCCGCAGATGTCCGCTTTCTGGTATGCCGTGCGTACTGCGGTG
ATCAACGCCGCCAGCGGTCGTCAGACTGTCGATGAAGCCCTGAAAGACGCGCAGACTAATTCGAGCTCGA
ACAACAACAACAATAACAATAACAACAACCTCGGGATCGAGGGAAGGATTTCAGAATTCATGGGCGAGAC
CATGTCAAAGAGGCTGAAGCTCCACCTGGGAGGGGAGGCAGAAATGGAGGAACGGGCGTTCGTCAACCCC
TTCCCGGACTACGAGGCCGCCGCCGGGGCGCTGCTCGCCTCCGGAGCGGCCGAAGAGACAGGCTGTGTTC
GTCCCCCGGCCACCCCGGATGAGCCCGGCCTCCCTTTTCATCAGGACGGGAAGATCATTCATAATTTCAT
AAGACGGATCCAGACCAAAATTAAAGATCTTCTGCAGCAAATGGAAGAAGGGCTGAAGACAGCTGATCCC
CATGACTGCTCTGCTTATACTGGCTGGACAGGCATAGCCCTTTTGTACCTGCAGTTGTACCGGGTCACAT
GTGACCAAACCTACCTGCTCCGATCCCTGGATTACGTAAAAAGAACACTTCGGAATCTGAATGGCCGCAG
GGTCACCTTCCTCTGTGGGGATGCTGGCCCCCTGGCTGTTGGAGCTGTGATTTATCACAAACTCAGAAGT
GACTGTGAGTCCCAGGAATGTGTCACAAAACTTTTGCAGCTCCAGAGATCGGTTGTCTGCCAAGAATCAG
ACCTTCCTGATGAGCTGCTTTATGGACGGGCAGGTTATCTGTATGCCTTACTGTACCTGAACACAGAGAT
AGGTCCAGGCACCGTGTGTGAGTCAGCTATTAAAGAGGTAGTCAATGCTATTATTGAATCGGGTAAGACT
TTGTCAAGGGAAGAAAGAAAAACGGAGCGCTGCCCGCTGTTGTACCAGTGGCACCGGAAGCAGTACGTTG
GAGCAGCCCATGGCATGGCTGGAATTTACTATATGTTAATGCAGCCGGCAGCAAAAGTGGACCAAGAAAC
CTTGACAGAAATGGTGAAACCCAGTATTGATTATGTGCGCCACAAAAAATTCCGATCTGGGAATTACCCA
TCATCATTAAGCAATGAAACAGACCGGCTGGTGCACTGGTGCCACGGCGCCCCGGGGGTCATCCACATGC
TCATGCAGGCGTACAAGGTCTTTAAGGAGGAGAAGTACTTGAAAGAGGCCATGGAGTGTAGCGATGTGAT
TTGGCAGCGAGGTTTGCTGCGGAAGGGCTACGGGATATGCCATGGGACTGCTGGCAACGGCTATTCCTTC
CTGTCCCTTTACCGTCTCACGCAGGATAAGAAGTACCTCTACCGAGCTTGCAAGTTTGCAGAGTGGTGTC
TAGATTACGGAGCACACGGGTGCCGCATTCCTGACAGACCCTATTCGCTCTTTGAAGGCATGGCTGGCGC
TATTCACTTTCTCTCTGATGTCCTGGGACCAGAGACATCACGGTTTCCAGCATTTGAACTTGACTCTTCG
AAGAGGGATTAACTCGACCTGCAGGCAAGCTTGGCACTGGCCGTCGTTTTACAACGTCGTGACTGGGAAA
ACCCTGGCGTTACCCAACTTAATCGCCTTGCAGCACATCCCCCTTTCGCCAGCTGGCGTAATAGCGAAGA
GGCCCGCACCGATCGCCCTTCCCAACAGTTGCGCAGCCTGAATGGCGAATGGCAGCTTGGCTGTTTTGGC
GGATGAGATAAGATTTTCAGCCTGATACAGATTAAATCAGAACGCAGAAGCGGTCTGATAAAACAGAATT
TGCCTGGCGGCAGTAGCGCGGTGGTCCCACCTGACCCCATGCCGAACTCAGAAGTGAAACGCCGTAGCGC
CGATGGTAGTGTGGGGTCTCCCCATGCGAGAGTAGGGAACTGCCAGGCATCAAATAAAACGAAAGGCTCA
GTCGAAAGACTGGGCCTTTCGTTTTATCTGTTGTTTGTCGGTGAACGCTCTCCTGAGTAGGACAAATCCG
CCGGGAGCGGATTTGAACGTTGCGAAGCAACGGCCCGGAGGGTGGCGGGCAGGACGCCCGCCATAAACTG
CCAGGCATCAAATTAAGCAGAAGGCCATCCTGACGGATGGCCTTTTTGCGTTTCTACAAACTCTTTTGTT
TATTTTTCTAAATACATTCAAATATGTATCCGCTCATGAGACAATAACCCTGATAAATGCTTCAATAATA
TTGAAAAAGGAAGAGTATGAGTATTCAACATTTCCGTGTCGCCCTTATTCCCTTTTTTGCGGCATTTTGC
CTTCCTGTTTTTGCTCACCCAGAAACGCTGGTGAAAGTAAAAGATGCTGAAGATCAGTTGGGTGCACGAG
TGGGTTACATCGAACTGGATCTCAACAGCGGTAAGATCCTTGAGAGTTTTCGCCCCGAAGAACGTTTCCC
AATGATGAGCACTTTTAAAGTTCTGCTATGTGGCGCGGTATTATCCCGTGTTGACGCCGGGCAAGAGCAA
CTCGGTCGCCGCATACACTATTCTCAGAATGACTTGGTTGAGTACTCACCAGTCACAGAAAAGCATCTTA
CGGATGGCATGACAGTAAGAGAATTATGCAGTGCTGCCATAACCATGAGTGATAACACTGCGGCCAACTT
ACTTCTGACAACGATCGGAGGACCGAAGGAGCTAACCGCTTTTTTGCACAACATGGGGGATCATGTAACT
CGCCTTGATCGTTGGGAACCGGAGCTGAATGAAGCCATACCAAACGACGAGCGTGACACCACGATGCCTG
TAGCAATGGCAACAACGTTGCGCAAACTATTAACTGGCGAACTACTTACTCTAGCTTCCCGGCAACAATT
AATAGACTGGATGGAGGCGGATAAAGTTGCAGGACCACTTCTGCGCTCGGCCCTTCCGGCTGGCTGGTTT
ATTGCTGATAAATCTGGAGCCGGTGAGCGTGGGTCTCGCGGTATCATTGCAGCACTGGGGCCAGATGGTA
AGCCCTCCCGTATCGTAGTTATCTACACGACGGGGAGTCAGGCAACTATGGATGAACGAAATAGACAGAT
CGCTGAGATAGGTGCCTCACTGATTAAGCATTGGTAACTGTCAGACCAAGTTTACTCATATATACTTTAG
ATTGATT
[38 nt withheld, positions 4978-5015]
A
[37 nt withheld, positions 5017-5053]
ATTTTGTTAAAATTCGCGTTAAATTTTTGTTAAATCAGCTCATTTTTTAACCAATAGGCCGAAATCGGCA
AAATCCCTTATAAATCAAAAGAATAGACCGAGATAGGGT
[37 nt withheld, positions 5163-5199]
AAAGAACGTGGACTCCAACGTCAAAGG
[141 nt withheld, positions 5227-5367]
G
[125 nt withheld, positions 5369-5493]
AAAGGATCTAGGTGAAGATCCTTTTTGATAATCTCATGACCAAAATCCCTTAACGTGAGTTTTCGTTCCA
CTGAGCGTCAGACCCCGTAGAAAAGATCAAAGGATCTTCTTGAGATCCTTTTTTTCTGCGCGTAATCTGC
TGCTTGCAAACAAAAAAACCACCGCTACCAGCGGTGGTTTGTTTGCCGGATCAAGAGCTACCAACTCTTT
TTCCGAAGGTAACTGGCTTCAGCAGAGCGCAGATACCAAATACTGTCCTTCTAGTGTAGCCGTAGTTAGG
CCACCACTTCAAGAACTCTGTAGCACCGCCTACATACCTCGCTCTGCTAATCCTGTTACCAGTGGCTGCT
GCCAGTGGCGATAAGTCGTGTCTTACCGGGTTGGACTCAAGACGATAGTTACCGGATAAGGCGCAGCGGT
CGGGCTGAACGGGGGGTTCGTGCACACAGCCCAGCTTGGAGCGAACGACCTACACCGAACTGAGATACCT
ACAGCGTGAGCTATGAGAAAGCGCCACGCTTCCCGAAGGGAGAAAGGCGGACAGGTATCCGGTAAGCGGC
AGGGTCGGAACAGGAGAGCGCACGAGGGAGCTTCCAGGGGGAAACGCCTGGTATCTTTATAGTCCTGTCG
GGTTTCGCCACCTCTGACTTGAGCGTCGATTTTTGTGATGCTCGTCAGGGGGGCGGAGCCTATGGAAAAA
CGCCAGCAACGCGGCCTTTTTACGGTTCCTGGCCTTTTGCTGGCCTTTTGCTCACATGTTCTTTCCTGCG
TTATCCCCTGATTCTGTGGATAACCGTATTACCGCCTTTGAGTGAGCTGATACCGCTCGCCGCAGCCGAA
CGACCGAGCGCAGCGAGTCAGTGAGCGAGGAAGCGGAAGAGCGCCTGATGCGGTATTTTCTCCTTACGCA
TCTGTGCGGTATTTCACACCGCATATATGGTGCACTCTCAGTACAATCTGCTCTGATGCCGCATAGTTAA
GCCAGTATACACTCCGCTATCGCTACGTGACTGGGTCATGGCTGCGCCCCGACACCCGCCAACACCCGCT
GACGCGCCCTGACGGGCTTGTCTGCTCCCGGCATCCGCTTACAGACAAGCTGTGACCGTCTCCGGGAGCT
GCATGTGTCAGAGGTTTTCACCGTCATCACCGAAACGCGCGAGGCAGCTGCGGTAAAGCTCATCAGCGTG
GTCGTGCAGCGATTCACAGATGTCTGCCTGTTCATCCGCGTCCAGCTCGTTGAGTTTCTCCAGAAGCGTT
AATGTCTGGCTTCTGATAAAGCGGGCCATGTTAAGGGCGGTTTTTTCCTGTTTGGTCACTGATGCCTCCG
TGTAAGGGGGATTTCTGTTCATGGGGGTAATGATACCGATGAAACGAGAGAGGATGCTCACGATACGGGT
TACTGATGATGAACATGCCCGGTTACTGGAACGTTGTGAGGGTAAACAACTGGCGGTATGGATGCGGCGG
GACCAGAGAAAAATCACTCAGGGTCAATGCCAGCGCTTCGTTAATACAGATGTAGGTGTTCCACAGGGTA
GCCAGCAGCATCCTGCGATGCAGATCCGGAACATAATGGTGCAGGGCGCTGACTTCCGCGTTTCCAGACT
TTACGAAACACGGAAACCGAAGACCATTCATGTTGTTGCTCAGGTCGCAGACGTTTTGCAGCAGCAGTCG
CTTCACGTTCGCTCGCGTATCGGTGATTCATTCTGCTAACCAGTAAGGCAACCCCGCCAGCCTAGCCGGG
TCCTCAACGACAGGAGCACGATCATGCGCACCCGTGGCCAGGACCCAACGCTGCCCGAAATTCCGACACC
ATCGAATGGTGCAAAACCTTTCGCGGTATGGCATGATAGCGCCCGGAAGAGAGTCAATTCAGGGTGGTGA
ATGTGAAACCAGTAACGTTATACGATGTCGCAGAGTATGCCGGTGTCTCTTATCAGACCGTTTCCCGCGT
GGTGAACCAGGCCAGCCACGTTTCTGCGAAAACGCGGGAAAAAGTGGAAGCGGCGATGGCGGAGCTGAAT
TACATTCCCAACCGCGTGGCACAACAACTGGCGGGCAAACAGTCGTTGCTGATTGGCGTTGCCACCTCCA
GTCTGGCCCTGCACGCGCCGTCGCAAATTGTCGCGGCGATTAAATCTCGCGCCGATCAACTGGGTGCCAG
CGTGGTGGTGTCGATGGTAGAACGAAGCGGCGTCGAAGCCTGTAAAGCGGCGGTGCACAATCTTCTCGCG
CAACGCGTCAGTGGGCTGATCATTAACTATCCGCTGGATGACCAGGATGCCATTGCTGTGGAAGCTGCCT
GCACTAATGTTCCGGCGTTATTTCTTGATGTCTCTGACCAGACACCCATCAACAGTATTATTTTCTCCCA
TGAAGACGGTACGCGACTGGGCGTGGAGCATCTGGTCGCATTGGGTCACCAGCAAATCGCGCTGTTAGCG
GGCCCATTAAGTTCTGTCTCGGCGCGTCTGCGTCTGGCTGGCT
